Addgene plasmid #91555: pHH0103_SH3KBP1-1/3
Purpose: Protein expression and purification of human SH3 domain construct SH3KBP1-1/3
Depositing lab: Sachdev Sidhu. Depositing organization: University of Toronto. Publication: Comprehensive Analysis of the Human SH3 Domain Family Reveals a Wide Variety of Non-canonical Specificities. Teyra J, Huang H, Jain S, Guan X, Dong A, Liu Y, Tempel W, Min J, Tong Y, Kim PM, Bader GD, Sidhu SS. Structure. 2017 Oct 3;25(10):1598-1610.e3. doi: 10.1016/j.str.2017.07.017. Epub 2017 Sep 7. PubMed 28890361.
Backbone
  Vector backbone: pHH0103
  Vector type: Bacterial Expression
Growth in bacteria
  Bacterial resistance: Ampicillin, 100 μg/mL
  Growth temperature: 37°C
  Growth strain: DH5alpha
  Copy number: Low Copy
Gene/Insert
  Gene/Insert name: SH3KBP1-1/3
  Species: H. sapiens (human)
  Insert size (bp): 221
  Entrez Gene: SH3KBP1 (a.k.a. AGMX2, CD2BP3, CIN85, GIG10, HSB-1, HSB1, IMD61, MIG18)
  Cloning method: Restriction Enzyme; 5′ cloning site Sfi1 (unknown if destroyed); 3′ cloning site Not1 (unknown if destroyed)
Terms and licenses: Academic/Nonprofit Terms; Industry Terms: Not Available to Industry
How to cite: pHH0103_SH3KBP1-1/3 was a gift from Sachdev Sidhu (Addgene plasmid # 91555 ; http://n2t.net/addgene:91555 ; RRID:Addgene_91555)
