[The description below was written by a language model from this plasmid's Addgene catalogue record and pLannotate feature annotations shown in this document.]
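Description:
pHH0103_SH3KBP1-1/3 is a bacterial expression plasmid of about 6.9 kb, built on the pHH0103 backbone, for producing and purifying one SH3 domain of human SH3KBP1 (also known as CIN85). The name suggests the first of the protein's three SH3 domains, although the record does not say so explicitly. The backbone is related to pBR322. It carries a ColE1/pMB1-type origin, the bom region and an ampicillin resistance gene (β-lactamase) with its own promoter, and it is catalogued as low copy. An f1 phage origin interrupts the rop gene, which is annotated only as two fragments. The f1 origin would allow single-stranded DNA production with helper phage.

Expression is driven by the strong hybrid tac promoter, which is followed by a lac operator. The plasmid also carries lacI under the lacIq promoter, so the repressor is supplied in cis and transcription is inducible with IPTG. The reading frame begins with a 6xHis tag, continues through Schistosoma japonicum glutathione S-transferase (GST), and ends with the SH3KBP1 fragment. This insert is listed as 221 bp and was cloned between SfiI and NotI sites. The resulting His-GST-SH3 fusion can be purified by either nickel or glutathione affinity. An fd phage terminator lies directly after the insert.

Downstream of the terminator are fragments of M13 gene III and a remnant of the tetracycline resistance gene. These suggest the backbone derives from a phagemid display vector, though the record does not state this, and they do not appear to be part of the expressed product. The plasmid belongs to a collection of human SH3 domain constructs used for a family-wide analysis of SH3 binding specificities.
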