Features (pLannotate 1.2.2; 21 found; start..end, strand, type, name):
     57..134     +  promoter       lacIq promoter: lacI (mutant); In the lacIq allele, a single base change in the promoter boosts expression of the lacI gene about 10-fold.
    135..1217    +  CDS            lacI: lac repressor; lacI; The lac repressor binds to the lac operator to inhibit transcription in E. coli. This inhibition can be relieved by adding lactose or isopropyl-β-D-thiogalactopyranoside (IPTG).
   1230..1251    +  protein_bind   CAP binding site: CAP binding activates transcription in the presence of cAMP. E. coli catabolite activator protein
   1270..1287    +  promoter       tet promoter (fragment): E. coli promoter for tetracycline efflux protein gene
   1460..1488    +  promoter       tac promoter: strong E. coli promoter; hybrid between the trp and lac UV5 promoters
   1496..1512    +  protein_bind   lac operator: The lac repressor binds to the lac operator to inhibit transcription in E. coli. This inhibition can be relieved by adding lactose or isopropyl-β-D-thiogalactopyranoside (IPTG). lac repressor encoded by lacI
   1597..1614    +  CDS            6xHis: 6xHis affinity tag
   1630..2283    +  CDS            GST26_SCHJA: Experimental evidence at protein level: Swiss-Prot protein existence level 1. GST isoenzymes appear to play a central role in the parasite detoxification system. Other functions are also suspected including a role in increasing the solubility of haematin in the parasite gut. From Schistosoma japonicum (Blood fluke).
   2365..2532    +  CDS            SH3KBP1 (fragment): SH3K1_HUMAN - Also known as CIN85. Experimental evidence at protein level: Swiss-Prot protein existence level 1. Adapter protein involved in regulating diverse signal transduction pathways. Involved in the regulation of endocytosis and lysosomal degradation of ligand-induced receptor tyrosine kinases, including EGFR and MET/hepatocyte growth factor receptor, through an association with CBL and endophilins. The association with CBL, and thus the receptor internalization, may be inhibited by an interaction with PDCD6IP and/or SPRY2. Involved in regulation of ligand-dependent endocytosis of the I
   2548..2595    +  terminator     fd terminator (sequence withheld): central terminator from bacteriophage fd (Otsuka and Kunisawa, 1982)
   2600..2812    +  CDS            M13 gene III (fragment) (sequence partly withheld): pIII; III; minor coat protein
   2827..3297    +  CDS            M13 gene III (fragment) (sequence partly withheld): pIII; III; minor coat protein
   3319..3389    +  CDS            TcR (fragment): tetracycline efflux protein; tet; confers resistance to tetracycline
   3631..4011    -  CDS            YPB1_ECOLX: Protein predicted: Swiss-Prot protein existence level 4. From Escherichia coli.
   4028..4179    +  CDS            rop (fragment): Rop protein, which maintains plasmids at low copy number; rop
   4215..4643    -  rep_origin     f1 ori (sequence partly withheld): f1 bacteriophage origin of replication; arrow indicates direction of (+) strand synthesis
   4652..4691    +  CDS            rop (fragment): Rop protein, which maintains plasmids at low copy number; rop
   4793..4933    +  misc_feature   bom: basis of mobility region from pBR322
   5119..5706    -  rep_origin     ori: high-copy-number ColE1/pMB1/pBR322/pUC origin of replication
   5877..6737    -  CDS            AmpR: β-lactamase; bla; confers resistance to ampicillin, carbenicillin, and related antibiotics
   6738..6842    -  promoter       AmpR promoter: bla
>Addgene plasmid #91555 | pHH0103_SH3KBP1-1/3 | addgene full sequence | sequence record 192615 | Addgene NGS Result
ACATTAACCTATAAAAATAGGCGTATCACGAGGCCCTTTCGTCTTCAAGAATTCCCGACACCATCGAATG
GTGCAAAACCTTTCGCGGTATGGCATGATAGCGCCCGGAAGAGAGTCAATTCAGGGTGGTGAATGTGAAA
CCAGTAACGTTATACGATGTCGCAGAGTATGCCGGTGTCTCTTATCAGACCGTTTCCCGCGTGGTGAACC
AGGCCAGCCACGTTTCTGCGAAAACGCGGGAAAAAGTGGAAGCGGCGATGGCGGAGCTGAATTACATTCC
CAACCGCGTGGCACAACAACTGGCGGGCAAACAGTCGTTGCTGATTGGCGTTGCCACCTCCAGTCTGGCC
CTGCACGCGCCGTCGCAAATTGTCGCGGCGATTAAATCTCGCGCCGATCAACTGGGTGCCAGCGTGGTGG
TGTCGATGGTAGAACGAAGCGGCGTCGAAGCCTGTAAAGCGGCGGTGCACAATCTTCTCGCGCAACGCGT
CAGTGGGCTGATCATTAACTATCCGCTGGATGACCAGGATGCCATTGCTGTGGAAGCTGCCTGCACTAAT
GTTCCGGCGTTATTTCTTGATGTCTCTGACCAGACACCCATCAACAGTATTATTTTCTCCCATGAAGACG
GTACGCGACTGGGCGTGGAGCATCTGGTCGCATTGGGTCACCAGCAAATCGCGCTGTTAGCGGGCCCATT
AAGTTCTGTCTCGGCGCGTCTGCGTCTGGCTGGCTGGCATAAATATCTCACTCGCAATCAAATTCAGCCG
ATAGCGGAACGGGAAGGCGACTGGAGTGCCATGTCCGGTTTTCAACAAACCATGCAAATGCTGAATGAGG
GCATCGTTCCCACTGCGATGCTGGTTGCCAACGATCAGATGGCGCTGGGCGCAATGCGCGCCATTACCGA
GTCCGGGCTGCGCGTTGGTGCGGATATCTCGGTAGTGGGATACGACGATACCGAAGACAGCTCATGTTAT
ATCCCGCCGTTAACCACCATCAAACAGGATTTTCGCCTGCTGGGGCAAACCAGCGTGGACCGCTTGCTGC
AACTCTCTCAGGGCCAGGCGGTGAAGGGCAATCAGCTGTTGCCCGTCTCACTGGTGAAAAGAAAAACCAC
CCTGGCGCCCAATACGCAAACCGCCTCTCCCCGCGCGTTGGCCGATTCATTAATGCAGCTGGCACGACAG
GTTTCCCGACTGGAAAGCGGGCAGTGAGCGCAACGCAATTAATGTAAGTTAGCTCACTCATTAGGCACAA
TTCTCATGTTTGACAGCTTATCATCGACTGCACGGTGCACCAATGCTTCTGGCGTCAGGCAGCCATCGGA
AGCTGTGGTATGGCTGTGCAGGTCGTAAATCACTGCATAATTCGTGTCGCTCAAGGCGCACTCCCGTTCT
GGATAATGTTTTTTGCGCCGACATCATAACGGTTCTGGCAAATATTCTGAAATGAGCTGTTGACAATTAA
TCATCGGCTCGTATAATGTGTGGAATTGTGAGCGGATAACAATTTCACACAGGAAACAGCCAGTCCGTTT
AGGTGTTTTCACGAGCACTTCACCAACAAGGACCATAGATTATGAAAATCGAAGAACACCATCACCATCA
CCATTCCAGCGGTAAGCTTATGTCCCCTATACTAGGTTATTGGAAAATTAAGGGCCTTGTGCAACCCACT
CGACTTCTTTTGGAATATCTTGAAGAAAAATATGAAGAGCATTTGTATGAGCGCGATGAAGGTGATAAAT
GGCGAAACAAAAAGTTTGAATTGGGTTTGGAGTTTCCCAATCTTCCTTATTATATTGATGGTGATGTTAA
ATTAACACAGTCTATGGCCATCATACGTTATATAGCTGACAAGCACAACATGTTGGGTGGTTGTCCAAAA
GAGCGTGCAGAGATTTCAATGCTTGAAGGAGCGGTTTTGGATATTAGATACGGTGTTTCGAGAATTGCAT
ATAGTAAAGACTTTGAAACTCTCAAAGTTGATTTTCTTAGCAAGCTACCTGAAATGCTGAAAATGTTCGA
AGATCGTTTATGTCATAAAACATATTTAAATGGTGATCATGTAACCCATCCTGACTTCATGTTGTATGAC
GCTCTTGATGTTGTTTTATACATGGACCCAATGTGCCTGGATGCGTTCCCAAAATTAGTTTGTTTTAAAA
AACGTATTGAAGCTATCCCACAAATTGATAAGTACTTGAAATCCAGCAAGTATATAGCATGGCCTTTGCA
GGGCTGGCAAGCCACGTTTGGTGGTGGCGACCATCCTCCAAAATCGGATCTGGAAGTTCTGTTCCAGGGG
CCCCTGTCCAGCGGTCTGGTTCCGCGTGGTTCCGGTACCGCGGCCCAGCCGGCCGTTGAAGCCATTGTCG
AATTTGATTATCAGGCCCAGCATGATGATGAACTGACCATTTCCGTCGGTGAAATCATTACCAACATTCG
TAAAGAAGATGGTGGTTGGTGGGAAGGTCAGATTAACGGTCGTCGTGGTCTCTTTCCGGATAACTTCGTC
CGTGAAATCAAAGCGGCCGCATA
[142 nt withheld, positions 2544-2685]
C
[98 nt withheld, positions 2687-2784]
AGTTTGTACTGGTGACGAAACTCAGTGTCTAGCTAGAGTGGC
[149 nt withheld, positions 2827-2975]
T
[41 nt withheld, positions 2977-3017]
T
[62 nt withheld, positions 3019-3080]
A
[35 nt withheld, positions 3082-3116]
CCTCCCTCAATCGGTTGAATGTCGCCCTTTTGTCTTTGGCGCTGGTAAACCATATGAA
[86 nt withheld, positions 3175-3260]
T
[54 nt withheld, positions 3262-3315]
CTAGCGCCGCCCTATACCTTGTCTGCCTCCCCGCGTTGCGTCGCGGTGCATGGAGCCGGGCCACCTCGAC
CTGAATGGAAGCCGGCGGCACCTCGCTAACGGATTCACCACTCCAAGAATTGGAGCCAATCAATTCTTGC
GGAGAACTGTGAATGCGCAAACCAACCCTTGGCAGAACATATCCATCGCGTCCGCCATCTCCAGCAGCCG
CACGCGGCGCATCTCGGGCAGCGTTGGGTCCTGGCCACGGGTGCGCATGATCGTGCTCCTGTCGTTGAGG
ACCCGGCTAGGCTGGCGGGGTTGCCTTACTGGTTAGCAGAATGAATCACCGATACGCGAGCGAACGTGAA
GCGACTGCTGCTGCAAAACGTCTGCGACCTGAGCAACAACATGAATGGTCTTCGGTTTCCGTGTTTCGTA
AAGTCTGGAAACGCGGAAGTCAGCGCCCTGCACCATTATGTTCCGGATCTGCATCGCAGGATGCTGCTGG
CTACCCTGTGGAACACCTACATCTGTATTAACGAAGCGCTGGCATTGACCCTGAGTGATTTTTCTCTGGT
CCCGCCGCATCCATACCGCCAGTTGTTTACCCTCACAACGTTCCAGTAACCGGGCATGTTCATCATCAGT
AACCCGTATCGTGAGCATCCTCTCTCGTTTCATCGGTATCATTACCCCCATGAACAGAAATCCCCCTTAC
ACGGAGGCATCAGTGACCAAACAGGAAAAAACCGCCCTTAACATGGCCCGCTTTATCAGAAGCCAGACAT
TAACGCTTCTGGAGAAACTCAACGAGCTGGACGCGGATGAACAGGCAGACATCTGTGAATCGCTTCACGA
CCACGCTGATGAGCTTTACCGCAGGATCCGCGAAATTGTAAGCGTTAATATTTTGTTAAAATTCGCGTTA
AATTTTTGTTAAATCAGCTCATTTTTTAACCAATAGGCCGAAATCGGCAAAATCCCTTATAAATCAAAAG
AATAGACCGAGATAGGGT
[37 nt withheld, positions 4314-4350]
AAAGAACGTGGACTCCAACGTCAAAGG
[49 nt withheld, positions 4378-4426]
T
[91 nt withheld, positions 4428-4518]
G
[124 nt withheld, positions 4520-4643]
CGCGGATCCTGCCTCGCGCGTTTCGGTGATGACGGTGAAAACCTCTGACACATGCAGCTCCCGGAGACGG
TCACAGCTTGTCTGTAAGCGGATGCCGGGAGCAGACAAGCCCGTCAGGGCGCGTCAGCGGGTGTTGGCGG
GTGTCGGGGCGCAGCCATGACCCAGTCACGTAGCGATAGCGGAGTGTATACTGGCTTAACTATGCGGCAT
CAGAGCAGATTGTACTGAGAGTGCACCATATGCGGTGTGAAATACCGCACAGATGCGTAAGGAGAAAATA
CCGCATCAGGCGCTCTTCCGCTTCCTCGCTCACTGACTCGCTGCGCTCGGTCGTTCGGCTGCGGCGAGCG
GTATCAGCTCACTCAAAGGCGGTAATACGGTTATCCACAGAATCAGGGGATAACGCAGGAAAGAACATGT
GAGCAAAAGGCCAGCAAAAGGCCAGGAACCGTAAAAAGGCCGCGTTGCTGGCGTTTTTCCATAGGCTCCG
CCCCCCTGACGAGCATCACAAAAATCGACGCTCAAGTCAGAGGTGGCGAAACCCGACAGGACTATAAAGA
TACCAGGGTTTCCCCCTGGAAGCTCCCTCGTGCGCTCTCCTGTTCCGACCCTGCCGCTTACCGGATACCT
GTCCGCCTTTCTCCCTTCGGGAAGCGTGGCGCTTTCTCATAGCTCACGCTGTAGGTATCTCAGTTCGGTG
TAGGTCGTTCGCTCCAAGCTGGGCTGTGTGCACGAACCCCCCGTTCAGCCCGACCGCTGCGCCTTATCCG
GTAACTATCGTCTTGAGTCCAACCCGGTAAGACACGACTTATCGCCACTGGCAGCAGCCACTGGTAACAG
GATTAGCAGAGCGAGGTATGTAGGCGGTGCTACAGAGTTCTTGAAGTGGTGGCCTAACTACGGCTACACT
AGAAGGACAGTATTTGGTATCTGCGCTCTGCTGAAGCCAGTTACCTTCGGAAAAAGAGTTGGTAGCTCTT
GATCCGGCAAACAAACCACCGCTGGTAGCGGTGGTTTTTTTGTTTGCAAGCAGCAGATTACGCGCAGAAA
AAAAGGATCTCAAGAAGATCCTTTGATCTTTTCTACGGGGTCTGACGCTCAGTGGAACGAAAACTCACGT
TAAGGGATTTTGGTCATGAGATTATCAAAAAGGATCTTCACCTAGATCCTTTTAAATTAAAAATGAAGTT
TTAAATCAATCTAAAGTATATATGAGTAAACTTGGTCTGACAGTTACCAATGCTTAATCAGTGAGGCACC
TATCTCAGCGATCTGTCTATTTCGTTCATCCATAGTTGCCTGACTCCCCGTCGTGTAGATAACTACGATA
CGGGAGGGCTTACCATCTGGCCCCAGTGCTGCAATGATACCGCGAGACCCACGCTCACCGGCTCCAGATT
TATCAGCAATAAACCAGCCAGCCGGAAGGGCCGAGCGCAGAAGTGGTCCTGCAACTTTATCCGCCTCCAT
CCAGTCTATTAATTGTTGCCGGGAAGCTAGAGTAAGTAGTTCGCCAGTTAATAGTTTGCGCAACGTTGTT
GCCATTGCTGCAGGCATCGTGGTGTCACGCTCGTCGTTTGGTATGGCTTCATTCAGCTCCGGTTCCCAAC
GATCAAGGCGAGTTACATGATCCCCCATGTTGTGCAAAAAAGCGGTTAGCTCCTTCGGTCCTCCGATCGT
TGTCAGAAGTAAGTTGGCCGCAGTGTTATCACTCATGGTTATGGCAGCACTGCATAATTCTCTTACTGTC
ATGCCATCCGTAAGATGCTTTTCTGTGACTGGTGAGTACTCAACCAAGTCATTCTGAGAATAGTGTATGC
GGCGACCGAGTTGCTCTTGCCCGGCGTCAACACGGGATAATACCGCGCCACATAGCAGAACTTTAAAAGT
GCTCATCATTGGAAAACGTTCTTCGGGGCGAAAACTCTCAAGGATCTTACCGCTGTTGAGATCCAGTTCG
ATGTAACCCACTCGTGCACCCAACTGATCTTCAGCATCTTTTACTTTCACCAGCGTTTCTGGGTGAGCAA
AAACAGGAAGGCAAAATGCCGCAAAAAAGGGAATAAGGGCGACACGGAAATGTTGAATACTCATACTCTT
CCTTTTTCAATATTATTGAAGCATTTATCAGGGTTATTGTCTCATGAGCGGATACATATTTGAATGTATT
TAGAAAAATAAACAAATAGGGGTTCCGCGCACATTTCCCCGAAAAGTGCCACCTGACGTCTAAGAAACCA
TTATTATCATG
