>Addgene plasmid #91555 | pHH0103_SH3KBP1-1/3 | depositor partial sequence | sequence record 176043 | insert sequence
GGTACCGAATTCGGATCCGCGCGCTGGTTGAAGCCATTGTCGAATTTGATTATCAGGCCCAGCATGATGA
TGAACTGACCATTTCCGTCGGTGAAATCATTACCAACATTCGTAAAGAAGATGGTGGTTGGTGGGAAGGT
CAGATTAACGGTCGTCGTGGTCTCTTTCCGGATAACTTCGTCCGTGAAATCAAAGCGGCCGCTAGCTAAG
TCGACGAGCTC
